Addgene plasmid #118222: 3xHA-miniTurbo_pAS32
Purpose: expresses 3xHA-tagged miniTurbo in C. elegans intestine
Depositing lab: Jessica Feldman. Depositing organization: Stanford University. Publication: Efficient proximity labeling in living cells and organisms with TurboID. Branon TC, Bosch JA, Sanchez AD, Udeshi ND, Svinkina T, Carr SA, Feldman JL, Perrimon N, Ting AY. Nat Biotechnol. 2018 Aug 20. pii: nbt.4201. doi: 10.1038/nbt.4201. PubMed 30125270.
Backbone
  Vector backbone: Bluescript
  Backbone size w/o insert (bp): 6954
  Total vector size (bp): 7914
  Modifications to backbone: The backbone contains a gut promoter and unc-54 UTR for worm intestine expression of miniTurbo.
  Vector type: Worm Expression
Growth in bacteria
  Bacterial resistance: Ampicillin, 100 μg/mL
  Growth temperature: 37°C
  Growth strain: DH5alpha
  Copy number: High Copy
Gene/Insert
  Gene/Insert name: miniTurbo (BirA mutant)
  Species: C. elegans (nematode)
  Insert size (bp): 873
  Mutation: aa1-63 deleted; Q65P, I87V, R118S, E140K, Q141R, S150G, L151P, V160A, T192A, K194I, M209V, I305V
  Promoter: ges-1p
  Tag / fusion protein: 3x HA tag (N terminal on insert)
  Cloning method: Restriction Enzyme; 5′ cloning site FseI (unknown if destroyed); 3′ cloning site XmaI (unknown if destroyed)
  Sequencing primers: 5′ aagaacgtgatcgcagctctac; 3′ cacaatttcattgttagaggtgactt
Terms and licenses: Academic/Nonprofit Terms; Industry Terms: Not Available to Industry
How to cite: 3xHA-miniTurbo_pAS32 was a gift from Jessica Feldman (Addgene plasmid # 118222 ; http://n2t.net/addgene:118222 ; RRID:Addgene_118222)
