[The description below was written by a language model from this plasmid's Addgene catalogue record and pLannotate feature annotations shown in this document.]
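Description:
3xHA-miniTurbo_pAS32 is a worm expression plasmid built on a Bluescript backbone, about 7.9 kb in total, designed to produce the proximity-labeling enzyme miniTurbo in the intestine of C. elegans. It is propagated in E. coli as a high-copy plasmid through a ColE1/pUC-type origin and selected with ampicillin via the β-lactamase gene. The annotated sequence also shows the usual Bluescript remnants: an f1 phage origin, lac promoter/operator and lacZα fragments, and T3 and T7 promoters flanking what is left of the multiple cloning site.

The payload sits between those MCS fragments. According to the record, the backbone was modified to carry the gut-specific ges-1 promoter upstream and the unc-54 3′ UTR downstream. Neither is named in the feature table. However, the long unannotated stretch ahead of the coding region would accommodate the promoter, and the short cdk-4 and aex-5 matches probably reflect C. elegans genomic sequence carried along with these regulatory regions rather than intended coding elements. The open reading frame consists of an N-terminal 3xHA epitope tag (only partly recognised by the annotation) fused to miniTurbo, an engineered E. coli BirA biotin ligase lacking residues 1–63 and bearing twelve point mutations that make it a fast, promiscuous biotinylating enzyme. The catalogue lists the insert species as C. elegans, although the annotation matches the enzyme to E. coli BirA. The insert was cloned by restriction digestion using FseI and XmaI sites.

The construct is used for tissue-specific proximity biotinylation in living worms: intestinal cells express miniTurbo, which tags nearby proteins with biotin, while the HA tag allows the enzyme's expression and localisation to be checked.
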