Features (pLannotate 1.2.2; 17 found; start..end, strand, type, name):
     21..125     +  promoter       AmpR promoter: bla
    126..986     +  CDS            AmpR: β-lactamase; bla; confers resistance to ampicillin, carbenicillin, and related antibiotics
   1157..1745    +  rep_origin     ori: high-copy-number ColE1/pMB1/pBR322/pUC origin of replication
   1928..2020    +  CDS            lacI (fragment): lac repressor; lacI; The lac repressor binds to the lac operator to inhibit transcription in E. coli. This inhibition can be relieved by adding lactose or isopropyl-β-D-thiogalactopyranoside (IPTG).
   2033..2054    +  protein_bind   CAP binding site: CAP binding activates transcription in the presence of cAMP. E. coli catabolite activator protein
   2069..2099    +  promoter       lac promoter: promoter for the E. coli lac operon
   2107..2123    +  protein_bind   lac operator: The lac repressor binds to the lac operator to inhibit transcription in E. coli. This inhibition can be relieved by adding lactose or isopropyl-β-D-thiogalactopyranoside (IPTG). lac repressor encoded by lacI
   2168..2186    +  promoter       T3 promoter: promoter for bacteriophage T3 RNA polymerase
   2199..2234    +  misc_feature   MCS (fragment): pBluescript multiple cloning site
   5365..5463    +  CDS            cdk-4 (fragment): CDK4_CAEEL - Experimental evidence at protein level: Swiss-Prot protein existence level 1. Serine/threonine-protein kinase which, in association with cyclin D-like protein cyd-1, is required for the progression through the G1 phase of the cell cycle during postembryonic development by phosphorylating and inhibiting lin-35 and fzr-1 (PubMed:10518501, PubMed:11684669, PubMed:25562820). In complex with cyd-1, involved in sex determination during gonadogenesis by regulating the asymmetric division of the somatic gonadal precursor cell (SGP) (PubMed:16198291). From Caenorhabditis elegans.
   5636..5662    +  CDS            3xHA (fragment): three tandem HA epitope tags
   5669..6535    +  CDS            birA (fragment): BIRA_ECOLI - Also known as bioR, dhbB. Experimental evidence at protein level: Swiss-Prot protein existence level 1. Acts both as a biotin--[acetyl-CoA-carboxylase] ligase and a biotin-operon repressor. In the presence of ATP, BirA activates biotin to form the BirA-biotinyl-5'-adenylate (BirA-bio-5'-AMP or holoBirA) complex. HoloBirA can either transfer the biotinyl moiety to the biotin carboxyl carrier protein (BCCP) subunit of acetyl-CoA carboxylase, or bind to the biotin operator site and inhibit transcription of the operon. From Escherichia coli (strain K12).
   7023..7175    +  CDS            aex-5 (fragment): AEX5_CAEEL - Also known as kpc-3 From Caenorhabditis elegans.
   7235..7255    +  misc_feature   MCS (fragment): pBluescript multiple cloning site
   7264..7282    -  promoter       T7 promoter: promoter for bacteriophage T7 RNA polymerase
   7290..7445    +  CDS            lacZα (fragment): LacZα fragment of β-galactosidase; lacZ fragment
   7450..7878    +  rep_origin     f1 ori (sequence partly withheld): f1 bacteriophage origin of replication; arrow indicates direction of (+) strand synthesis
>Addgene plasmid #118222 | 3xHA-miniTurbo_pAS32 | addgene full sequence | sequence record 232880 | Addgene NGS Result
GCACTTTTCGGGGAAATGTGCGCGGAACCCCTATTTGTTTATTTTTCTAAATACATTCAAATATGTATCC
GCTCATGAGACAATAACCCTGATAAATGCTTCAATAATATTGAAAAAGGAAGAGTATGAGTATTCAACAT
TTCCGTGTCGCCCTTATTCCCTTTTTTGCGGCATTTTGCCTTCCTGTTTTTGCTCACCCAGAAACGCTGG
TGAAAGTAAAAGATGCTGAAGATCAGTTGGGTGCACGAGTGGGTTACATCGAACTGGATCTCAACAGCGG
TAAGATCCTTGAGAGTTTTCGCCCCGAAGAACGTTTTCCAATGATGAGCACTTTTAAAGTTCTGCTATGT
GGCGCGGTATTATCCCGTATTGACGCCGGGCAAGAGCAACTCGGTCGCCGCATACACTATTCTCAGAATG
ACTTGGTTGAGTACTCACCAGTCACAGAAAAGCATCTTACGGATGGCATGACAGTAAGAGAATTATGCAG
TGCTGCCATAACCATGAGTGATAACACTGCGGCCAACTTACTTCTGACAACGATCGGAGGACCGAAGGAG
CTAACCGCTTTTTTGCACAACATGGGGGATCATGTAACTCGCCTTGATCGTTGGGAACCGGAGCTGAATG
AAGCCATACCAAACGACGAGCGTGACACCACGATGCCTGTAGCAATGGCAACAACGTTGCGCAAACTATT
AACTGGCGAACTACTTACTCTAGCTTCCCGGCAACAATTAATAGACTGGATGGAGGCGGATAAAGTTGCA
GGACCACTTCTGCGCTCGGCCCTTCCGGCTGGCTGGTTTATTGCTGATAAATCTGGAGCCGGTGAGCGTG
GGTCTCGCGGTATCATTGCAGCACTGGGGCCAGATGGTAAGCCCTCCCGTATCGTAGTTATCTACACGAC
GGGGAGTCAGGCAACTATGGATGAACGAAATAGACAGATCGCTGAGATAGGTGCCTCACTGATTAAGCAT
TGGTAACTGTCAGACCAAGTTTACTCATATATACTTTAGATTGATTTAAAACTTCATTTTTAATTTAAAA
GGATCTAGGTGAAGATCCTTTTTGATAATCTCATGACCAAAATCCCTTAACGTGAGTTTTCGTTCCACTG
AGCGTCAGACCCCGTAGAAAAGATCAAAGGATCTTCTTGAGATCCTTTTTTTCTGCGCGTAATCTGCTGC
TTGCAAACAAAAAAACCACCGCTACCAGCGGTGGTTTGTTTGCCGGATCAAGAGCTACCAACTCTTTTTC
CGAAGGTAACTGGCTTCAGCAGAGCGCAGATACCAAATACTGTTCTTCTAGTGTAGCCGTAGTTAGGCCA
CCACTTCAAGAACTCTGTAGCACCGCCTACATACCTCGCTCTGCTAATCCTGTTACCAGTGGCTGCTGCC
AGTGGCGATAAGTCGTGTCTTACCGGGTTGGACTCAAGACGATAGTTACCGGATAAGGCGCAGCGGTCGG
GCTGAACGGGGGGTTCGTGCACACAGCCCAGCTTGGAGCGAACGACCTACACCGAACTGAGATACCTACA
GCGTGAGCTATGAGAAAGCGCCACGCTTCCCGAAGGGAGAAAGGCGGACAGGTATCCGGTAAGCGGCAGG
GTCGGAACAGGAGAGCGCACGAGGGAGCTTCCAGGGGGAAACGCCTGGTATCTTTATAGTCCTGTCGGGT
TTCGCCACCTCTGACTTGAGCGTCGATTTTTGTGATGCTCGTCAGGGGGGCGGAGCCTATGGAAAAACGC
CAGCAACGCGGCCTTTTTACGGTTCCTGGCCTTTTGCTGGCCTTTTGCTCACATGTTCTTTCCTGCGTTA
TCCCCTGATTCTGTGGATAACCGTATTACCGCCTTTGAGTGAGCTGATACCGCTCGCCGCAGCCGAACGA
CCGAGCGCAGCGAGTCAGTGAGCGAGGAAGCGGAAGAGCGCCCAATACGCAAACCGCCTCTCCCCGCGCG
TTGGCCGATTCATTAATGCAGCTGGCACGACAGGTTTCCCGACTGGAAAGCGGGCAGTGAGCGCAACGCA
ATTAATGTGAGTTAGCTCACTCATTAGGCACCCCAGGCTTTACACTTTATGCTTCCGGCTCGTATGTTGT
GTGGAATTGTGAGCGGATAACAATTTCACACAGGAAACAGCTATGACCATGATTACGCCAAGCGCGCAAT
TAACCCTCACTAAAGGGAACAAAAGCTGGAGCTCCACCGCGGTGGCGGCCGCTCTAGAACTAGTACCTAC
TGGCGCGCCCTAAGCTTAATGAAGTTTATTTCAGATCAGTAATTCGAAATGTTTCTACTGGAATCCGCCA
AATTGTCGACAACTCTTTTAAGAAAACGACTAAAATGAACTTGAGTGTTAGCGGCGTCTTCACCAATACC
TTTAGTGACGATGTCGAAGTTGACTATAACTGGGACAATATCATCGAATATTCTTACAAATCTTCGGAAA
CGGAGTATAAGAAAAGAGAGGACGATGGAGACCATACGGAAATAGCTGTTAGAGAGCTCGGAATTCAGCT
CAACAATCCGAATCATCAGCTGGAGTACCTGGAATTCTGGATAAAACCTTTACGATATTTTACCGAAGAA
GAAAGGACCGAACGATGGAATTGTCTGGAAAAATTCTTCAAGAAGGTTGAGAACTCGAAGGTTGCTAAAA
TCTCGTTCGTTGGATTCAGGGGATATAAAATTGCAACGATTTTGCAATCTTTCTCACCAGGAACCCTGAC
ACGACTTTATGTCAATGTTGCTGATTCGGATATCTCTCAAATCATCGACGCGGAGCATTGGATTTATCTA
AAAAAGATCAGAGTGCTTTCGCCTTCTCCGGTTTCCATTCCGATTGATGCTATTCTTCACATGACACACT
TCGACGTTTCTGTGATCCACCTTTCCACTGATGATGTCGCAAAGATCAAAAATGTGAGTGAACAATAAAA
AGTTGAAAAAACATTATTTTAAAATAATTACTGGTCGTTCTCGAATCCGCAAGTTTCACAATGGGGATGA
TCCGTACCAACATCACGGACCCAATGGAAACTGCAAAAATCTTCGGAACGCACATTCATCGTGATGATGT
GGATGTTTTGGGTGACATGGATATTAACAAGGACGATGGTCCAGAAGTTCATTTGGATGACGATTGGCAT
GAGGAGGAGCTCGTGGGGGCTGTGGGGGCGGAGGAGGAGGAGGACGAGGAGGACGAGGAAGAGGAGGACG
AGGACGAGGAAGAGGGGATGGCTGATGTCCCGGAAGTCAATGAGGCCGTGCACAGAGTCAACATTAAACT
CGGCGACGCTGACATCACCGTTGTGGTGTCTCCGACATACTTGAAGATTGCAAAGAATACTCGTGAAAAT
TGAACTTTAATTCCTTTCTCTTTTTTTTTGACTCAAAAAATAAATAGTATTTCAAAGGAATCGCATTTCA
AACTGATACTTAAGTTTTTCAATAGGTTTTTTTTTTCAGTTTTGATTTTTTTTTGTGCTTAAAGAGAAGA
CTGTTAGCCACTCAGCCACTTCAGCCATATCGAAACAGTCATATTGGCTCTCTTTCAGATCACTTAAAAC
TCCGAACTATGATGACGAAAAAATGTTTTCTTGAATTTTCATTTTATTGTGAAATTGAAAACTCTGCATA
GCCCGCAGTCACTTGAAAGCACATTTAAGATGGAATCAAATGGTAAGAAAGCTCGTGTAATCAGGAGATT
TTATCCGGGGTATGCCGAGGAATATATGGTGCACTCGCATTAGCTGGCATTTTTTGTAATTATCGGATTT
CTACCTTTTTCTTAATCTAGTTTGTTATCATTGTCCATCATTTACAACCAAAAATTTGCGTCATTTACAA
CCAAAAATTGATCTGACAATTATCATAATTCGGTTTTTATTTTCAGAAGAAACGCTCCGATGTGATCCTA
TAGTGAATATACTTTTCCATCCTCTCTGAAATAAACAATTATGAAGAATGCATCAATTTGCATTCGAAAT
AACTGCCGTATTTTGTCTATTGGTATGGCTGCAGTACCATTTTTCTTCGCGTCTTTGCGCAGCCTTCGGG
CGCTACCAATAAGGCTAAGCCGGGGTAAGTTATTTCAGAATTCTAATCAACTAATCTAAGTCTCATACAT
CATTGTCAAGTGACGCATTTTTTTAATTTCTATGTTAACTCGACTTTAATATTCTTTTCTGGTTTCACCA
GAAAAATGCTGGACTGAAAAATTGAATTTCCCGCGATTTGGGAAAAACCGCAGTTTAAGCTTTTGGCATG
AATACAGTGAACACAGGAACAAAAAATTGACTTGTTATTTTGAGTTTATATTAAATGTTAATTTTGCATC
TCATATTTTCACAAAACTTGTTTGCTTGAAAAATGTGCAAATAACAAGTGAACATACATCAAGGTTTATG
CAGATCAGCACTGATGCAACTGATAGCAAAACTGATAAGGGTCAAAATTTCAGTGGCCAGCACAAACACA
TACACATTCGTAGTTCGTTTTGTGTTTCGTGTATTTAGCATTTATTTTTCAATTCCGGCAATTTGCCGAT
TTGCCGGAAATTTTGATTTTTGGCAAATTGCCAGTTTGCCGTTTGCCGAACATCAATTTGCCGAAATTTT
TTAGAGGGATCTTTATAAGACGGAAACACTTAAAATTGTGCTTTTTTGGAATTTTTTTCAATGTTTCAAT
AGAATTAGCTTACATTTAAAATTAGATGTAGGAACGTTTATAGGACGCTTACAATTTTGCCGATTAAAAT
CGAAGTTCTGAACTTTTCAAAAAATGTGCAAAATTTTTTTTGACAAATTTGACAAATCGGCCGGTTTGTC
GATTGTCCGGAATTTTTCAGTTTCGGCGATTTACCGGTTTGCCGGAAAACATCGTTTGCCACCCACACAC
ACATAAAGAGACGAAACAACACACCATCTTCAAAAAATTTGTGAATCTTCATTTCCACGTGGTTTGCAGG
GTTTCCCATCCACCCCACTCTATCTCTCCAAGTTGAATTTTGGCAAAATTGACCACACACCGATCAAAAA
CTATTGTGTGTGTGTGTATTTGTGTCTTCAATAATTCCTGTCTGTGTCTCGCACTATCTATTGACTACAA
GAACGTGATCGCAGCTCTACGAAACCTTTACTTTATTTTAGAAATATTTTTTCATGCTATTAGCAAAAAA
AAAGTTTTTTTTTGTCTAAGTACACTTAAAATTTTCCAAAATTTTTAAGATTTTTCAAAATGTGCGATCA
AAGATCTGACAAAATGCCAAAATTTTGAAGAGGAAATTTAGTCGGCTTCCAAAATTATAAGTGGCAGAAA
TTGAGCAATTGTCACTTTTTGACAGTAAATAGAAAATTTTTTGAAAAATTTTGAAACGCTTTATTTTGTT
ACTTGGTCATTTTGGCACCATAGGAGTAGTTTTTAACATTTTCCCCACTGGCGCTACTTCATTTTAAACT
TTTCCAAAGATTTTAATTTTTAATTTTAAAAAATTTCATATAATTCGTCTGCGTCTTACAGTTTCAGGCT
TCAAAAATCTATTACATATCTTATCTTTGAATTCAGGGCCGGCCAAAAATGTACCCATACGACGTCCCAG
ACTACGCCTACCCATATGATGTCCCGGATTACGCTTACCCATACGATGTTCCAGATTACGCTATCCCACT
TCTTAACGCTAAGCAAATCCTTGGACAACTTGATGGAGGATCCGTCGCTGTCCTTCCAGTTGTTGATTCC
ACCAACCAATACCTTCTTGATCGTATCGGAGAGCTTAAGTCTGGAGACGCTTGCATCGCTGAATACCAGC
AGGCTGGTAGAGGTAAGTTTAAACAGTTCGGTACTAACTAACCATACATATTTAAATTTTCAGGAAGTCG
TGGCCGTAAATGGTTTAGTCCTTTCGGCGCCAACCTCTACCTTAGTATGTTTTGGCGTCTGAAAAGAGGA
CCTGCGGCGATAGGCTTGGGTCCAGTGATCGGTATTGTTATGGCCGAGGCGCTGCGAAAGCTGGGAGCTG
ATAAGGTTCGTGTTAAGTGGCCAAACGATCTTTACCTTCAAGACCGTAAGCTTGCTGGAATCCTTGTCGA
GCTTGCTGGAATCACCGGAGACGCTGCTCAAATCGTTATCGGAGCTGGAATCAACGTTGCTATGCGTCGT
GTTGAGGTAAGTTTAAACATGATTTTACTAACTAACTAATCTGATTTAAATTTTCAGGAGTCTGTTGTTA
ACCAAGGATGGATCACTCTTCAAGAGGCTGGAATCAACCTTGATCGTAACACCCTTGCTGCCATGCTTAT
CCGTGAGCTTCGTGCTGCCCTTGAACTTTTCGAGCAAGAGGGACTTGCTCCATACCTTTCTCGTTGGGAG
AAGCTTGATAACTTCATCAACCGCCCAGTTAAGCTTATCATCGGAGATAAGGAAATCTTCGGAATCTCTC
GCGGAATCGATAAGCAAGGAGCTCTTCTTCTTGAGCAAGATGGAGTTATTAAACCATGGATGGGAGGAGA
AATTTCCCTTCGTTCCGCCGAGAAGTAACCCGGGCATCTCGCGCCCGTGCCTCTGACTTCTAAGTCCAAT
TACTCTTCAACATCCCTACATGCTCTTTCTCCCTGTGCTCCCACCCCCTATTTTTGTTATTATCAAAAAA
CTTCTCTTAATTTCTTTGTTTTTTAGCTTCTTTTAAGTCACCTCTAACAATGAAATTGTGTAGATTCAAA
AATAGAATTAATTCGTAATAAAAAGTCGAAAAAAATTGTGCTCCCTCCCCCCATTAATAATAATTCTATC
CCAAAATCTACACAATGTTCTGTGTACACTTCTTATGTTTTTTACTTCTGATAAATTTTTTTGAAACATC
ATAGAAAAAACCGCACACAAAATACCTTATCATATGTTACGTTTCAGTTTATGACCGCAATTTTTATTTC
TTCGCACGTCTGGGCCTCTCATGACGTCAAATCATGCTCATCGTGAAAAAGTTTTGGAGTATTTTTGGAA
TTTTTCAATCAAGTGAAAGTTTATGAAATTAATTTTCCTGCTTTTGCTTTTTGGGGTTTCCCCTATTGTT
TGTCAAGATTTCGAGGACGGCGTTTTTCTTGCTAAAATCACAAGTATTGATGAGCACGATGCAAGAAAGA
TCGGAAGAAGGTTTGGGTTTGAGGCTCAGTGGAAGGTGAGTAGAAGTTGATAATTTGAAAGTGGAGTAGT
GTCTATGGGGTTTTTGCCTTAAATCTCGAGGGGGGGCCCGGTACCCAATTCGCCCTATAGTGAGTCGTAT
TACGCGCGCTCACTGGCCGTCGTTTTACAACGTCGTGACTGGGAAAACCCTGGCGTTACCCAACTTAATC
GCCTTGCAGCACATCCCCCTTTCGCCAGCTGGCGTAATAGCGAAGAGGCCCGCACCGATCGCCCTTCCCA
ACAGTTGCGCAGCCTGAATGGCGAATGGG
[124 nt withheld, positions 7450-7573]
C
[91 nt withheld, positions 7575-7665]
A
[49 nt withheld, positions 7667-7715]
CCTTTGACGTTGGAGTCCACGTTCTTT
[37 nt withheld, positions 7743-7779]
ACCCTATCTCGGTCTATTCTTTTGATTTATAAGGGATTTTGCCGATTTCGGCCTATTGGTTAAAAAATGA
GCTGATTTAACAAAAATTTAACGCGAATTTTAACAAAATATTAACGCTTACAATTTAGGTG
